>Addgene plasmid #11331 | pRL-TK let7 H | addgene partial sequence | sequence record 164538 | HSV-TK-proF 5'-CCAGGTCCACTTCGCATATT-3'
GTGGCTCGACCCGAAGCGACCCTGCAGCGACCCGCTTAAAAGCTTGATTCTTCTGACACAACAGTCTCGA
NCTTAAGCTGCAGAAGTTGGTCGTGAGGCACTGGGCAGGTAAGTATCAAGGTTACAAGACAGGTTTAAGG
AGACCAATAGAAACTGGGCTTGTCGAGACAGAGAAGACTCTTGCGTTTCTGATAGGCACCTATTGGTCTT
ACTGACATCCACTTTGCCTTTCTCTCCACAGGTGTCCACTCCCAGTTCAATTACAGCTCTTAAGGCTAGA
GTACTTAATACGACTCACTATAGGCTAGCCACCATGACTTCGAAAGTTTATGATCCAGAACAAAGGAAAC
GGATGATAACTGGTCCGCAGTGGTGGGCCAGATGTAAACAAATGAATGTTCTTGATTCATTTATTAATTA
TTATGATTCAGAAAAACATGCAGAAAATGCTGTTATTTTTTTACATGGTAACGCGGCCTCTTCTTATTTA
TGGCGACATGTTGTGCCACATATTGAGCCAGTAGCGCGGTGTATTATACCAGACCTTATTGGTATGGGCA
AATCAGGCAAATCTGGTAATGGTTCTTATAGGTTACTTGATCATTACAAATATCTTACTGCATGGTTTGA
ACTTCTTAATTTACCAAAGAAGATCATTTTTGTCGGCCATGATTGGGGTGCTTGTTTGGCATTTCATTAT
AGCTATGAGCATCAAGATAAGATCAAAGCAATAGTTCACGCTGAAAGTGTAGTAGATGTGATTGAATCAT
GGGATGAATGGCCTGATATTGAAGAAGATATTGCGTTGATCAAATCTGAAGAAAGGAGAAAAAATG
