>Addgene plasmid #11331 | pRL-TK let7 H | addgene partial sequence | sequence record 164544 | AmpSeq-F 5'-ctcatgagcggatacatatttgaa-3'
AGGGGTTCCGCGCACATTTCCCCGAAAAGTGCCACCTGGATCCTTATCGATTTTACCACATTTGTAGAGG
TTTTACTTGCTTTAAAAAACCTCCCACACCTCCCCCTGAACCTGAAACATAAAATGAATGCAATTGTTGT
TGTTAACTTGTTTATTGCAGCTTATAATGGTTACAAATAAAGCAATAGCATCACAAATTTCACAAATAAA
GCATTTTTTTCACTGCATTCTAGTTGTGGTTTGTCCAAACTCATCAATGTATCTTATCATGTCTGCTCGA
AGCGGCCGCTCTAGGGCCCGCGATCCGGTGTTAGCTTTGTGAAAACTTGGTACACTAGTTGAAATAGACG
TTGTATAGTTCCGGTGAAATAGACGTTGTATAGTTCTCGAGGTACCTGTTAGCTTTGTGAAAACTTTCTA
GAATTATTGTTCATTTTTGAGAACTCGCTCAACGAACGATTTGATATATTTTCCCATTTCATCAGGTGCA
TCTTCTTGCGAAAAATGAAGACCTTTTACTTTGACAAATTCAGTATTAGGAAACTTCTTGGCACCTTCAA
CAATAGCATTGGAAAAGAATCCTGGGTCCGATTCAATAAACATTTTTGG
