[The description below was written by a language model from this plasmid's Addgene catalogue record.]
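Description:
pRL-TK let7 H is a Renilla luciferase reporter plasmid built on the commercial pRL-TK backbone (about 4 kb before insertion) and designed to measure microRNA-mediated repression in transfected mammalian cells. It is maintained in E. coli as a high-copy plasmid under ampicillin selection. In the pRL-TK vector family, Renilla reniformis luciferase is expressed from the herpes simplex virus thymidine kinase promoter, which gives relatively low, constitutive expression; the record itself names only the backbone and the Rr-luc reporter, and no feature table is provided to confirm other elements.

The insert consists of two binding sites for the let-7a miRNA, placed in the XbaI site within the 3' UTR downstream of the luciferase coding sequence. The sites therefore do not alter the reporter protein but make its mRNA a target for let-7a, so that luciferase output reflects how effectively the miRNA represses the transcript. This version carries "mutation H", one of a series of site variants defined in a figure of the associated publication; the record does not say which nucleotides are changed or how pairing with let-7a is affected. It is also not recorded whether the XbaI site survived cloning.

The associated study addressed the specificity of miRNA target selection in translational repression. The construct fits that purpose as one member of a panel, in which reporter activity from mutated sites is compared with that from the unmodified sites to determine which features of miRNA–target pairing are needed for repression.
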