Addgene plasmid #11331: pRL-TK let7 H
Depositing lab: Phil Sharp. Depositing organization: Massachusetts Institute of Technology. Publication: Specificity of microRNA target selection in translational repression. Doench JG, Sharp PA. Genes Dev. 2004 Mar 1. 18(5):504-11. 10.1101/gad.1184404 PubMed 15014042.
Backbone
  Vector backbone: pRL-TK
  Backbone manufacturer: Promega
  Backbone size w/o insert (bp): 4045
  Vector type: Luciferase
Growth in bacteria
  Bacterial resistance: Ampicillin, 100 μg/mL
  Growth temperature: 37°C
  Growth strain: DH5alpha
  Copy number: High Copy
Gene/Insert
  Gene/Insert name: 2 binding sites for let-7a miRNA
  Mutation: Mutation H from figure 4A of paper.
  Tag / fusion protein: Rr-luc (N terminal on backbone)
  Cloning method: Restriction Enzyme; 5′ cloning site See comment (unknown if destroyed); 3′ cloning site See comment (unknown if destroyed)
  Sequencing primers: 5′ Don't know
Terms and licenses: Academic/Nonprofit Terms; Industry Terms: Not Available to Industry
Depositor comments: 2 let-7a sites were inserted into the XbaI site in the 3' UTR of the pRL-TK plasmid.
How to cite: pRL-TK let7 H was a gift from Phil Sharp (Addgene plasmid # 11331 ; http://n2t.net/addgene:11331 ; RRID:Addgene_11331)
